Addgene plasmid #143146: TFORF1685
Purpose: Lentiviral vector for overexpressing transcription factor ORFs with unique 24-bp barcodes. Barcodes facilitate identification of transcription factors in pooled screens.
Depositing lab: Feng Zhang. Depositing organization: Broad Institute. Publication: A transcription factor atlas of directed differentiation. Joung J, Ma S, Tay T, Geiger-Schuller KR, Kirchgatterer PC, Verdine VK, Guo B, Arias-Garcia MA, Allen WE, Singh A, Kuksenko O, Abudayyeh OO, Gootenberg JS, Fu Z, Macrae RK, Buenrostro JD, Regev A, Zhang F. Cell. 2023 Jan 5;186(1):209-229.e26. doi: 10.1016/j.cell.2022.11.026. PubMed 36608654.
Backbone
  Vector backbone: pLX_TRC317
  Backbone manufacturer: Broad Institute Genetic Perturbation Platform
  Backbone size w/o insert (bp): 8264
  Vector type: Mammalian Expression, Lentiviral
  Selectable markers: Puromycin
Growth in bacteria
  Bacterial resistance: Ampicillin, 100 μg/mL
  Growth temperature: 37°C
  Growth strain: NEB Stable
  Copy number: High Copy
Gene/Insert
  Gene/Insert name: HNF1B
  Species: H. sapiens (human)
  Insert size (bp): 1748
  Entrez Gene: HNF1B (a.k.a. ADTKD3, FJHN, HNF-1-beta, HNF-1B, HNF1beta, HNF2, HPC11, LF-B3, LFB3, MODY5, RCAD, T2D, TCF-2, TCF2, VHNF1)
  Promoter: EF1a
  Cloning method: Unknown
  Sequencing primers: 5′ GGGTGGAGACTGAAGTTAGGCCAG; 3′ CACATAGCGTAAAAGGAGCAACATAG
Terms and licenses: Academic/Nonprofit Terms; Industry Terms: Not Available to Industry
Depositor comments: XM_011525160,ENST00000614313 . The transcription factor ORF portion of this plasmid was synthesized by Genewiz. Please test multiple small colonies in case of plasmid recombination. To make this collection available in a timely manner, a portion of this collection was not fully sequenced by Addgene. If an Addgene verified full plasmid sequence is not available, please contact us prior to placing an order to request the full sequence.
How to cite: TFORF1685 was a gift from Feng Zhang (Addgene plasmid # 143146 ; http://n2t.net/addgene:143146 ; RRID:Addgene_143146)
