[The description below was written by a language model from this plasmid's Addgene catalogue record and pLannotate feature annotations shown in this document.]
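Description:
TFORF1685 is a lentiviral mammalian expression plasmid built on the pLX_TRC317 backbone. It carries the human transcription factor HNF1B (also known as TCF2 or vHNF1) as a synthesized open reading frame and is one member of a large barcoded transcription factor ORF collection. In bacteria it is maintained through a high-copy ColE1/pUC-type origin and selected with ampicillin via β-lactamase. An f1 origin and remnants of a lac/lacZα cloning region with T3 and T7 promoters are also present in the backbone. The record warns that recombination can occur during propagation, as is common for LTR-containing plasmids.

The viral portion follows a third-generation, self-inactivating design. An RSV promoter fused to a truncated HIV-1 5' LTR drives genomic RNA production in packaging cells. It is followed by the Ψ packaging signal with a partial gag sequence, the Rev response element for nuclear export, a cPPT/CTS element, and a ΔU3 3' LTR with a downstream SV40 polyadenylation signal. Within the transfer region, an SV40 early promoter/origin segment precedes a puromycin N-acetyltransferase gene, which allows selection of transduced cells. A separate EF-1α promoter drives constitutive HNF1B expression, and a WPRE downstream enhances transcript stability and expression. The annotation matches HNF1B over about 1.5 kb of the stated 1,748 bp insert. The 24-bp barcode described in the catalogue entry is not annotated, although a short U6 promoter-derived fragment is detected between the ORF and the WPRE.

The construct is intended for overexpressing HNF1B, individually or within pooled screens where the unique barcode identifies which transcription factor each cell received, for example in directed differentiation studies.
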