Features (pLannotate 1.2.2; 31 found; start..end, strand, type, name):
      5..231     +  promoter       RSV promoter: Rous sarcoma virus enhancer/promoter
    232..412     +  LTR            5' LTR (truncated): truncated 5' long terminal repeat (LTR) from HIV-1
    459..584     +  misc_feature   HIV-1 Ψ: packaging signal of human immunodeficiency virus type 1
    568..931     +  CDS            HIV-1 gag (fragment): gag protein from human immunodeficiency virus 1; gag
   1077..1310    +  misc_feature   RRE: The Rev response element (RRE) of HIV-1 allows for Rev-dependent mRNA export from the nucleus to the cytoplasm.
   1687..1713    +  CDS            Rev (fragment): human immunodeficiency virus 1 (HIV-1) Rev protein; rev; enhances nuclear export of unspliced and incompletely spliced viral mRNAs
   1720..1743    +  promoter       SV40 promoter (fragment): SV40 early promoter
   1744..1815    +  promoter       SV40 promoter (fragment): SV40 enhancer and early promoter
   1839..1974    +  rep_origin     SV40 ori: SV40 origin of replication
   2020..2616    +  CDS            PuroR (fragment): puromycin N-acetyltransferase; pac from Streptomyces; confers resistance to puromycin
   2665..2782    +  misc_feature   cPPT/CTS: central polypurine tract and central termination sequence of HIV-1
   2847..2913    +  CDS            small t antigen (fragment): SV40 (simian virus 40) small t antigen
   2920..4098    +  promoter       EF-1α promoter: strong constitutive promoter for human elongation factor EF-1α
   4115..5650    +  CDS            HNF1B (fragment): HNF1B_HUMAN - Also known as TCF2. Experimental evidence at protein level: Swiss-Prot protein existence level 1. Transcription factor, probably binds to the inverted palindrome 5'-GTTAATNATTAAC-3'. From Homo sapiens (Human).
   5774..5827    +  promoter       U6 promoter (fragment): RNA polymerase III promoter for human U6 snRNA
   5869..6457    +  misc_feature   WPRE: woodchuck hepatitis virus posttranscriptional regulatory element
   6508..6527    +  misc_feature   cPPT/CTS (fragment): central polypurine tract and central termination sequence of HIV-1
   6529..6762    +  LTR            3' LTR (ΔU3): self-inactivating 3' long terminal repeat (LTR) from HIV-1
   6840..6961    +  polyA_signal   SV40 poly(A) signal: SV40 polyadenylation signal
   7001..7136    +  rep_origin     SV40 ori: SV40 origin of replication
   7157..7175    -  promoter       T7 promoter: promoter for bacteriophage T7 RNA polymerase
   7183..7338    +  CDS            lacZα (fragment): LacZα fragment of β-galactosidase; lacZ fragment
   7343..7771    +  rep_origin     f1 ori (sequence partly withheld): f1 bacteriophage origin of replication; arrow indicates direction of (+) strand synthesis
   7824..7928    +  promoter       AmpR promoter: bla
   7929..8789    +  CDS            AmpR: β-lactamase; bla; confers resistance to ampicillin, carbenicillin, and related antibiotics
   8960..9548    +  rep_origin     ori: high-copy-number ColE1/pMB1/pBR322/pUC origin of replication
   9731..9823    +  CDS            lacI (fragment): lac repressor; lacI; The lac repressor binds to the lac operator to inhibit transcription in E. coli. This inhibition can be relieved by adding lactose or isopropyl-β-D-thiogalactopyranoside (IPTG).
   9836..9857    +  protein_bind   CAP binding site: CAP binding activates transcription in the presence of cAMP. E. coli catabolite activator protein
   9872..9902    +  promoter       lac promoter: promoter for the E. coli lac operon
   9910..9926    +  protein_bind   lac operator: The lac repressor binds to the lac operator to inhibit transcription in E. coli. This inhibition can be relieved by adding lactose or isopropyl-β-D-thiogalactopyranoside (IPTG). lac repressor encoded by lacI
   9971..9989    +  promoter       T3 promoter: promoter for bacteriophage T3 RNA polymerase
>Addgene plasmid #143146 | TFORF1685 | addgene full sequence | sequence record 397867 | Addgene NGS Result
TTAATGTAGTCTTATGCAATACTCTTGTAGTCTTGCAACATGGTAACGATGAGTTAGCAACATGCCTTAC
AAGGAGAGAAAAAGCACCGTGCATGCCGATTGGTGGAAGTAAGGTGGTACGATCGTGCCTTATTAGGAAG
GCAACAGACGGGTCTGACATGGATTGGACGAACCACTGAATTGCCGCATTGCAGAGATATTGTATTTAAG
TGCCTAGCTCGATACATAAACGGGTCTCTCTGGTTAGACCAGATCTGAGCCTGGGAGCTCTCTGGCTAAC
TAGGGAACCCACTGCTTAAGCCTCAATAAAGCTTGCCTTGAGTGCTTCAAGTAGTGTGTGCCCGTCTGTT
GTGTGACTCTGGTAACTAGAGATCCCTCAGACCCTTTTAGTCAGTGTGGAAAATCTCTAGCAGTGGCGCC
CGAACAGGGACTTGAAAGCGAAAGGGAAACCAGAGGAGCTCTCTCGACGCAGGACTCGGCTTGCTGAAGC
GCGCACGGCAAGAGGCGAGGGGCGGCGACTGGTGAGTACGCCAAAAATTTTGACTAGCGGAGGCTAGAAG
GAGAGAGATGGGTGCGAGAGCGTCAGTATTAAGCGGGGGAGAATTAGATCGCGATGGGAAAAAATTCGGT
TAAGGCCAGGGGGAAAGAAAAAATATAAATTAAAACATATAGTATGGGCAAGCAGGGAGCTAGAACGATT
CGCAGTTAATCCTGGCCTGTTAGAAACATCAGAAGGCTGTAGACAAATACTGGGACAGCTACAACCATCC
CTTCAGACAGGATCAGAAGAACTTAGATCATTATATAATACAGTAGCAACCCTCTATTGTGTGCATCAAA
GGATAGAGATAAAAGACACCAAGGAAGCTTTAGACAAGATAGAGGAAGAGCAAAACAAAAGTAAGACCAC
CGCACAGCAAGCGGCCGCTGATCTTCAGACCTGGAGGAGGAGATATGAGGGACAATTGGAGAAGTGAATT
ATATAAATATAAAGTAGTAAAAATTGAACCATTAGGAGTAGCACCCACCAAGGCAAAGAGAAGAGTGGTG
CAGAGAGAAAAAAGAGCAGTGGGAATAGGAGCTTTGTTCCTTGGGTTCTTGGGAGCAGCAGGAAGCACTA
TGGGCGCAGCGTCAATGACGCTGACGGTACAGGCCAGACAATTATTGTCTGGTATAGTGCAGCAGCAGAA
CAATTTGCTGAGGGCTATTGAGGCGCAACAGCATCTGTTGCAACTCACAGTCTGGGGCATCAAGCAGCTC
CAGGCAAGAATCCTGGCTGTGGAAAGATACCTAAAGGATCAACAGCTCCTGGGGATTTGGGGTTGCTCTG
GAAAACTCATTTGCACCACTGCTGTGCCTTGGAATGCTAGTTGGAGTAATAAATCTCTGGAACAGATTTG
GAATCACACGACCTGGATGGAGTGGGACAGAGAAATTAACAATTACACAAGCTTAATACACTCCTTAATT
GAAGAATCGCAAAACCAGCAAGAAAAGAATGAACAAGAATTATTGGAATTAGATAAATGGGCAAGTTTGT
GGAATTGGTTTAACATAACAAATTGGCTGTGGTATATAAAATTATTCATAATGATAGTAGGAGGCTTGGT
AGGTTTAAGAATAGTTTTTGCTGTACTTTCTATAGTGAATAGAGTTAGGCAGGGATATTCACCATTATCG
TTTCAGACCCACCTCCCAACCCCGAGGGGACCCATGCATTGCATCTCAATTAGTCAGCAACCAGGTGTGG
AAAGTCCCCAGGCTCCCCAGCAGGCAGAAGTATGCAAAGCATGCGTCTCAATTAGTCAGCAACCATAGTC
CCGCCCCTAACTCCGCCCATCCCGCCCCTAACTCCGCCCAGTTCCGCCCATTCTCCGCCCCATGGCTGAC
TAATTTTTTTTATTTATGCAGAGGCCGAGGCCGCCTCGGCCTCTGAGCTATTCCAGAAGTAGTGAGGAGG
CTTTTTTGGAGGCCTAGGCTTTTGCAAAAAGCTTTCTAGAGGTACCACCGGAGCTTACCATGACCGAGTA
CAAGCCCACGGTGCGCCTCGCCACCCGCGACGACGTCCCCAGGGCCGTACGCACCCTCGCCGCCGCGTTC
GCCGACTACCCCGCCACGCGCCACACCGTCGATCCGGACCGCCACATCGAGCGGGTCACCGAGCTGCAAG
AACTCTTCCTCACGCGCGTCGGGCTCGACATCGGCAAGGTGTGGGTCGCGGACGACGGCGCCGCCGTGGC
GGTCTGGACCACGCCGGAGAGCGTCGAAGCGGGGGCGGTGTTCGCCGAGATCGGCCCGCGCATGGCCGAG
TTGAGCGGTTCCCGGCTGGCCGCGCAGCAACAGATGGAAGGCCTCCTGGCGCCGCACCGGCCCAAGGAGC
CCGCGTGGTTCCTGGCCACCGTCGGCGTCTCGCCCGACCACCAGGGCAAGGGTCTGGGCAGCGCCGTCGT
GCTCCCCGGAGTGGAGGCGGCCGAGCGCGCCGGGGTGCCCGCCTTCCTGGAGACCTCCGCGCCCCGCAAC
CTCCCCTTCTACGAGCGGCTCGGCTTCACCGTCACCGCCGACGTCGAGGTGCCCGAAGGACCGCGCACCT
GGTGCATGACCCGCAAGCCCGGTGCCAGTTAACGAATTCTAGATCTTGAGACAAATGGCAGTATTCATCC
ACAATTTTAAAAGAAAAGGGGGGATTGGGGGGTACAGTGCAGGGGAAAGAATAGTAGACATAATAGCAAC
AGACATACAAACTAAAGAATTACAAAAACAAATTACAAAAATTCAAAATTTTCGGGTTTATTACAGGGAC
AGCAGAGATCCACTTTGGCGCCGGCTCGAGGCCTGCAGGTGCAAAGATGGATAAAGTTTTAAACAGAGAG
GAATCTTTGCAGCTAATGGACCTTCTAGGTCTTGAAAGGAGTGGGAATTGGCTCCGGTGCCCGTCAGTGG
GCAGAGCGCACATCGCCCACAGTCCCCGAGAAGTTGGGGGGAGGGGTCGGCAATTGAACCGGTGCCTAGA
GAAGGTGGCGCGGGGTAAACTGGGAAAGTGATGTCGTGTACTGGCTCCGCCTTTTTCCCGAGGGTGGGGG
AGAACCGTATATAAGTGCAGTAGTCGCCGTGAACGTTCTTTTTCGCAACGGGTTTGCCGCCAGAACACAG
GTAAGTGCCGTGTGTGGTTCCCGCGGGCCTGGCCTCTTTACGGGTTATGGCCCTTGCGTGCCTTGAATTA
CTTCCACCTGGCTGCAGTACGTGATTCTTGATCCCGAGCTTCGGGTTGGAAGTGGGTGGGAGAGTTCGAG
GCCTTGCGCTTAAGGAGCCCCTTCGCCTCGTGCTTGAGTTGAGGCCTGGCCTGGGCGCTGGGGCCGCCGC
GTGCGAATCTGGTGGCACCTTCGCGCCTGTCTCGCTGCTTTCGATAAGTCTCTAGCCATTTAAAATTTTT
GATGACCTGCTGCGACGCTTTTTTTCTGGCAAGATAGTCTTGTAAATGCGGGCCAAGATCTGCACACTGG
TATTTCGGTTTTTGGGGCCGCGGGCGGCGACGGGGCCCGTGCGTCCCAGCGCACATGTTCGGCGAGGCGG
GGCCTGCGAGCGCGGCCACCGAGAATCGGACGGGGGTAGTCTCAAGCTGGCCGGCCTGCTCTGGTGCCTG
GCCTCGCGCCGCCGTGTATCGCCCCGCCCTGGGCGGCAAGGCTGGCCCGGTCGGCACCAGTTGCGTGAGC
GGAAAGATGGCCGCTTCCCGGCCCTGCTGCAGGGAGCTCAAAATGGAGGACGCGGCGCTCGGGAGAGCGG
GCGGGTGAGTCACCCACACAAAGGAAAAGGGCCTTTCCGTCCTCAGCCGTCGCTTCATGTGACTCCACGG
AGTACCGGGCGCCGTCCAGGCACCTCGATTAGTTCTCGAGCTTTTGGAGTACGTCGTCTTTAGGTTGGGG
GGAGGGGTTTTATGCGATGGAGTTTCCCCACACTGAGTGGGTGGAGACTGAAGTTAGGCCAGCTTGGCAC
TTGATGTAATTCTCCTTGGAATTTGCCCTTTTTGAGTTTGGATCTTGGTTCATTCTCAAGCCTCAGACAG
TGGTTCAAAGTTTTTTTCTTCCATTTCAGGTGTCGTGAGGCTAGCACCGCCACCATGGTGTCCAAGCTCA
CGTCGCTCCAGCAAGAACTCCTGAGCGCCCTGCTGAGCTCCGGGGTCACCAAGGAGGTGCTGGTTCAGGC
CTTGGAGGAGTTGCTGCCATCCCCGAACTTCGGGGTGAAGCTGGAGACGCTGCCCCTGTCCCCTGGCAGC
GGGGCCGAGCCCGACACCAAGCCGGTCTTCCATACTCTCACCAACGGCCACGCCAAGGGCCGCTTGTCCG
GCGACGAGGGCTCCGAGGACGGCGACGACTATGACACACCTCCCATCCTCAAGGAGCTGCAGGCGCTCAA
CACCGAGGAGGCGGCGGAGCAGCGGGCGGAGGTGGACCGGATGCTCAGTGAGGACCCTTGGAGGGCTGCT
AAAATGATCAAGGGTTACATGCAGCAACACAACATCCCCCAGAGGGAGGTGGTCGATGTCACCGGCCTGA
ACCAGTCGCACCTCTCCCAGCATCTCAACAAGGGCACCCCTATGAAGACCCAGAAGCGTGCCGCTCTGTA
CACCTGGTACGTCAGAAAGCAACGAGAGATCCTCCGACAATTCAACCAGACAGTCCAGAGTTCTGGAAAT
ATGACAGACAAAAGCAGTCAGGATCAGCTGCTGTTTCTCTTTCCAGAGTTCAGTCAACAGAGCCATGGGC
CTGGGCAGTCCGATGATGCCTGCTCTGAGCCCACCAACAAGAAGATGCGCCGCAACCGGTTCAAATGGGG
GCCCGCGTCCCAGCAAATCTTGTACCAGGCCTACGATCGGCAAAAGAACCCCAGCAAGGAAGAGAGAGAG
GCCTTAGTGGAGGAATGCAACAGGGCAGAATGTTTGCAGCGAGGGGTGTCCCCCTCCAAAGCCCACGGCC
TGGGCTCCAACTTGGTCACTGAGGTCCGTGTCTACAACTGGTTTGCAAACCGCAGGAAGGAGGAGGCATT
CCGGCAAAAGCTGGCCATGGACGCCTATAGCTCCAACCAGACTCACAGCCTGAACCCTCTGCTCTCCCAC
GGCTCCCCCCACCACCAGCCCAGCTCCTCTCCTCCAAACAAGCTGTCAGGAGTGCGCTACAGCCAGCAGG
GAAACAATGAGATCACTTCCTCCTCAACAATCAGTCACCATGGCAACAGCGCCATGGTGACCAGCCAGTC
GGTTTTACAGCAAGTCTCCCCAGCCAGCCTGGACCCAGGCCACAATCTCCTCTCACCTGATGGTAAAATG
ATCTCAGTCTCAGGAGGAGGTTTGCCCCCAGTCAGCACCTTGACGAATATCCACAGCCTCTCCCACCATA
ATCCCCAGCAATCTCAAAACCTCATCATGACACCCCTCTCTGGAGTCATGGCAATTGCACAAAGCCTCAA
CACCTCCCAAGCACAGAGTGTCCCTGTCATCAACAGTGTGGCCGGCAGCCTGGCAGCCCTGCAGCCCGTC
CAGTTCTCCCAGCAGCTGCACAGCCCTCACCAGCAGCCCCTCATGCAGCAGAGCCCAGGCAGCCACATGG
CCCAGCAGCCCTTCATGGCAGCTGTGACTCAGCTGCAGAACTCACACATGTCCTCTACAAGCCTGGTGAT
GCCCACACACCACTTACTTCGTGCGCAACAACAAGGACCCTGTTTTCCACACCATCACCCTCTGGGCAGC
TGTCATGGAAAAGCCCAGTAGTAATGAACTAGTCCGTAACTTGAAAGTATTTCGATTTCTTGGCTTTATA
TATCTTGTGGAAAGGACGAGTACTGCACGACACGACAACTGTCACGCGTTAAGTCGACAATCAACCTCTG
GATTACAAAATTTGTGAAAGATTGACTGGTATTCTTAACTATGTTGCTCCTTTTACGCTATGTGGATACG
CTGCTTTAATGCCTTTGTATCATGCTATTGCTTCCCGTATGGCTTTCATTTTCTCCTCCTTGTATAAATC
CTGGTTGCTGTCTCTTTATGAGGAGTTGTGGCCCGTTGTCAGGCAACGTGGCGTGGTGTGCACTGTGTTT
GCTGACGCAACCCCCACTGGTTGGGGCATTGCCACCACCTGTCAGCTCCTTTCCGGGACTTTCGCTTTCC
CCCTCCCTATTGCCACGGCGGAACTCATCGCCGCCTGCCTTGCCCGCTGCTGGACAGGGGCTCGGCTGTT
GGGCACTGACAATTCCGTGGTGTTGTCGGGGAAATCATCGTCCTTTCCTTGGCTGCTCGCCTGTGTTGCC
ACCTGGATTCTGCGCGGGACGTCCTTCTGCTACGTCCCTTCGGCCCTCAATCCAGCGGACCTTCCTTCCC
GCGGCCTGCTGCCGGCTCTGCGGCCTCTTCCGCGTCTTCGCCTTCGCCCTCAGACGAGTCGGATCTCCCT
TTGGGCCGCCTCCCCGCGTCGACTTTAAGACCAATGACTTACAAGGCAGCTGTAGATCTTAGCCACTTTT
TAAAAGAAAAGGGGGGACTGGAAGGGCTAATTCACTCCCAACGAAGACAAGATCTGCTTTTTGCTTGTAC
TGGGTCTCTCTGGTTAGACCAGATCTGAGCCTGGGAGCTCTCTGGCTAACTAGGGAACCCACTGCTTAAG
CCTCAATAAAGCTTGCCTTGAGTGCTTCAAGTAGTGTGTGCCCGTCTGTTGTGTGACTCTGGTAACTAGA
GATCCCTCAGACCCTTTTAGTCAGTGTGGAAAATCTCTAGCAGTACGTATAGTAGTTCATGTCATCTTAT
TATTCAGTATTTATAACTTGCAAAGAAATGAATATCAGAGAGTGAGAGGAACTTGTTTATTGCAGCTTAT
AATGGTTACAAATAAAGCAATAGCATCACAAATTTCACAAATAAAGCATTTTTTTCACTGCATTCTAGTT
GTGGTTTGTCCAAACTCATCAATGTATCTTATCATGTCTGGCTCTAGCTATCCCGCCCCTAACTCCGCCC
ATCCCGCCCCTAACTCCGCCCAGTTCCGCCCATTCTCCGCCCCATGGCTGACTAATTTTTTTTATTTATG
CAGAGGCCGAGGCCGCCTCGGCCTCTGAGCTATTCCAGAAGTAGTGAGGAGGCTTTTTTGGAGGCCTAGG
GACGTACCCAATTCGCCCTATAGTGAGTCGTATTACGCGCGCTCACTGGCCGTCGTTTTACAACGTCGTG
ACTGGGAAAACCCTGGCGTTACCCAACTTAATCGCCTTGCAGCACATCCCCCTTTCGCCAGCTGGCGTAA
TAGCGAAGAGGCCCGCACCGATCGCCCTTCCCAACAGTTGCGCAGCCTGAATGGCGAATGGG
[124 nt withheld, positions 7343-7466]
C
[91 nt withheld, positions 7468-7558]
A
[49 nt withheld, positions 7560-7608]
CCTTTGACGTTGGAGTCCACGTTCTTT
[37 nt withheld, positions 7636-7672]
ACCCTATCTCGGTCTATTCTTTTGATTTATAAGGGATTTTGCCGATTTCGGCCTATTGGTTAAAAAATGA
GCTGATTTAACAAAAATTTAACGCGAATTTTAACAAAATATTAACGCTTACAATTTAGGTGGCACTTTTC
GGGGAAATGTGCGCGGAACCCCTATTTGTTTATTTTTCTAAATACATTCAAATATGTATCCGCTCATGAG
ACAATAACCCTGATAAATGCTTCAATAATATTGAAAAAGGAAGAGTATGAGTATTCAACATTTCCGTGTC
GCCCTTATTCCCTTTTTTGCGGCATTTTGCCTTCCTGTTTTTGCTCACCCAGAAACGCTGGTGAAAGTAA
AAGATGCTGAAGATCAGTTGGGTGCACGAGTGGGTTACATCGAACTGGATCTCAACAGCGGTAAGATCCT
TGAGAGTTTTCGCCCCGAAGAACGTTTTCCAATGATGAGCACTTTTAAAGTTCTGCTATGTGGCGCGGTA
TTATCCCGTATTGACGCCGGGCAAGAGCAACTCGGTCGCCGCATACACTATTCTCAGAATGACTTGGTTG
AGTACTCACCAGTCACAGAAAAGCATCTTACGGATGGCATGACAGTAAGAGAATTATGCAGTGCTGCCAT
AACCATGAGTGATAACACTGCGGCCAACTTACTTCTGACAACGATCGGAGGACCGAAGGAGCTAACCGCT
TTTTTGCACAACATGGGGGATCATGTAACTCGCCTTGATCGTTGGGAACCGGAGCTGAATGAAGCCATAC
CAAACGACGAGCGTGACACCACGATGCCTGTAGCAATGGCAACAACGTTGCGCAAACTATTAACTGGCGA
ACTACTTACTCTAGCTTCCCGGCAACAATTAATAGACTGGATGGAGGCGGATAAAGTTGCAGGACCACTT
CTGCGCTCGGCCCTTCCGGCTGGCTGGTTTATTGCTGATAAATCTGGAGCCGGTGAGCGTGGGTCTCGCG
GTATCATTGCAGCACTGGGGCCAGATGGTAAGCCCTCCCGTATCGTAGTTATCTACACGACGGGGAGTCA
GGCAACTATGGATGAACGAAATAGACAGATCGCTGAGATAGGTGCCTCACTGATTAAGCATTGGTAACTG
TCAGACCAAGTTTACTCATATATACTTTAGATTGATTTAAAACTTCATTTTTAATTTAAAAGGATCTAGG
TGAAGATCCTTTTTGATAATCTCATGACCAAAATCCCTTAACGTGAGTTTTCGTTCCACTGAGCGTCAGA
CCCCGTAGAAAAGATCAAAGGATCTTCTTGAGATCCTTTTTTTCTGCGCGTAATCTGCTGCTTGCAAACA
AAAAAACCACCGCTACCAGCGGTGGTTTGTTTGCCGGATCAAGAGCTACCAACTCTTTTTCCGAAGGTAA
CTGGCTTCAGCAGAGCGCAGATACCAAATACTGTTCTTCTAGTGTAGCCGTAGTTAGGCCACCACTTCAA
GAACTCTGTAGCACCGCCTACATACCTCGCTCTGCTAATCCTGTTACCAGTGGCTGCTGCCAGTGGCGAT
AAGTCGTGTCTTACCGGGTTGGACTCAAGACGATAGTTACCGGATAAGGCGCAGCGGTCGGGCTGAACGG
GGGGTTCGTGCACACAGCCCAGCTTGGAGCGAACGACCTACACCGAACTGAGATACCTACAGCGTGAGCT
ATGAGAAAGCGCCACGCTTCCCGAAGGGAGAAAGGCGGACAGGTATCCGGTAAGCGGCAGGGTCGGAACA
GGAGAGCGCACGAGGGAGCTTCCAGGGGGAAACGCCTGGTATCTTTATAGTCCTGTCGGGTTTCGCCACC
TCTGACTTGAGCGTCGATTTTTGTGATGCTCGTCAGGGGGGCGGAGCCTATGGAAAAACGCCAGCAACGC
GGCCTTTTTACGGTTCCTGGCCTTTTGCTGGCCTTTTGCTCACATGTTCTTTCCTGCGTTATCCCCTGAT
TCTGTGGATAACCGTATTACCGCCTTTGAGTGAGCTGATACCGCTCGCCGCAGCCGAACGACCGAGCGCA
GCGAGTCAGTGAGCGAGGAAGCGGAAGAGCGCCCAATACGCAAACCGCCTCTCCCCGCGCGTTGGCCGAT
TCATTAATGCAGCTGGCACGACAGGTTTCCCGACTGGAAAGCGGGCAGTGAGCGCAACGCAATTAATGTG
AGTTAGCTCACTCATTAGGCACCCCAGGCTTTACACTTTATGCTTCCGGCTCGTATGTTGTGTGGAATTG
TGAGCGGATAACAATTTCACACAGGAAACAGCTATGACCATGATTACGCCAAGCGCGCAATTAACCCTCA
CTAAAGGGAACAAAAGCTGGAGCTGCAAGC
