>Addgene plasmid #143146 | TFORF1685 | depositor partial sequence | sequence record 281576 | Insert
ACCGCCACCATGGTGTCCAAGCTCACGTCGCTCCAGCAAGAACTCCTGAGCGCCCTGCTGAGCTCCGGGG
TCACCAAGGAGGTGCTGGTTCAGGCCTTGGAGGAGTTGCTGCCATCCCCGAACTTCGGGGTGAAGCTGGA
GACGCTGCCCCTGTCCCCTGGCAGCGGGGCCGAGCCCGACACCAAGCCGGTCTTCCATACTCTCACCAAC
GGCCACGCCAAGGGCCGCTTGTCCGGCGACGAGGGCTCCGAGGACGGCGACGACTATGACACACCTCCCA
TCCTCAAGGAGCTGCAGGCGCTCAACACCGAGGAGGCGGCGGAGCAGCGGGCGGAGGTGGACCGGATGCT
CAGTGAGGACCCTTGGAGGGCTGCTAAAATGATCAAGGGTTACATGCAGCAACACAACATCCCCCAGAGG
GAGGTGGTCGATGTCACCGGCCTGAACCAGTCGCACCTCTCCCAGCATCTCAACAAGGGCACCCCTATGA
AGACCCAGAAGCGTGCCGCTCTGTACACCTGGTACGTCAGAAAGCAACGAGAGATCCTCCGACAATTCAA
CCAGACAGTCCAGAGTTCTGGAAATATGACAGACAAAAGCAGTCAGGATCAGCTGCTGTTTCTCTTTCCA
GAGTTCAGTCAACAGAGCCATGGGCCTGGGCAGTCCGATGATGCCTGCTCTGAGCCCACCAACAAGAAGA
TGCGCCGCAACCGGTTCAAATGGGGGCCCGCGTCCCAGCAAATCTTGTACCAGGCCTACGATCGGCAAAA
GAACCCCAGCAAGGAAGAGAGAGAGGCCTTAGTGGAGGAATGCAACAGGGCAGAATGTTTGCAGCGAGGG
GTGTCCCCCTCCAAAGCCCACGGCCTGGGCTCCAACTTGGTCACTGAGGTCCGTGTCTACAACTGGTTTG
CAAACCGCAGGAAGGAGGAGGCATTCCGGCAAAAGCTGGCCATGGACGCCTATAGCTCCAACCAGACTCA
CAGCCTGAACCCTCTGCTCTCCCACGGCTCCCCCCACCACCAGCCCAGCTCCTCTCCTCCAAACAAGCTG
TCAGGAGTGCGCTACAGCCAGCAGGGAAACAATGAGATCACTTCCTCCTCAACAATCAGTCACCATGGCA
ACAGCGCCATGGTGACCAGCCAGTCGGTTTTACAGCAAGTCTCCCCAGCCAGCCTGGACCCAGGCCACAA
TCTCCTCTCACCTGATGGTAAAATGATCTCAGTCTCAGGAGGAGGTTTGCCCCCAGTCAGCACCTTGACG
AATATCCACAGCCTCTCCCACCATAATCCCCAGCAATCTCAAAACCTCATCATGACACCCCTCTCTGGAG
TCATGGCAATTGCACAAAGCCTCAACACCTCCCAAGCACAGAGTGTCCCTGTCATCAACAGTGTGGCCGG
CAGCCTGGCAGCCCTGCAGCCCGTCCAGTTCTCCCAGCAGCTGCACAGCCCTCACCAGCAGCCCCTCATG
CAGCAGAGCCCAGGCAGCCACATGGCCCAGCAGCCCTTCATGGCAGCTGTGACTCAGCTGCAGAACTCAC
ACATGTCCTCTACAAGCCTGGTGATGCCCACACACCACTTACTTCGTGCGCAACAACAAGGACCCTGTTT
TCCACACCATCACCCTCTGGGCAGCTGTCATGGAAAAGCCCAGTAGTAATGAACTAGTCCGTAACTTGAA
AGTATTTCGATTTCTTGGCTTTATATATCTTGTGGAAAGGACGAGTACTGCACGACACGACAACTGTC
