>Addgene plasmid #143146 | TFORF1685 | depositor partial sequence | sequence record 281577 | Barcode
GTACTGCACGACACGACAACTGTC
